>Addgene plasmid #167284 | pDS1928 | addgene full sequence | sequence record 330218 | Addgene NGS Result
CGCGTAGATCCAACTCAAGTACAACATGGCTGTCGGTAAAAACAAGAGATTGTCCAAAGGAAAGAAAGGA
TTAAAAAAGAAGGTCGTTGACCCATTCACCAGAAAAGATTGGTTTGACATCAAAGCTCCAACCACTTTTG
AAAACAGAAATGTTGGTAAAACTTTGATCAACAGATCTACCGGTTTAAAGAATGCCGCTGATGGCTTGAA
AGGTAGAGTTTTCGAAGTTTGTTTGGCCGACTTACAAGGTTCCGAAGACCACTCTTACAGAAAAATCAAA
TTGAGAGTTGATGAAGTCCAAGGTAAAAACTTGTTGACCAACTTCCATGAGGCCTCCATGGAGGCCTCAT
GGAGGCCTCATGGAGGCCTCATGGAGGCCTCATGGTTTGGATTTCACTTCTGACAAATTAAGATCATTGG
TCAGAAAATGGCAATCATTAGTTGAAGCTAATGTCACTGTTAAAACTTCCGACGATTACGTTTTGAGAGT
TTTTGCCATTGCTTTCACCAAAAGACAACCAAACCAAATCAAGAAAACTACTTACGCTCAATCCTCTAAA
TTGAGAGAAGTCAGAAAGAAGATGATTGAAATTATGCAAAGAGAAGTTTCCAACTGTACTTTAGCTCAAT
TAACTTCCAAATTGATTCCAGAAGTCATTGGCCGTGAAATTGAAAAATCCACCCAAACCATTTTCCCATT
ACAAAATGTCCACATCAGAAAAGTCAAATTGTTGAAACAACCAAAATTCGACTTGGGTTCATTATTGGCT
TTGCACGGTGAAGGTTCAACCGAAGAAAAAGGTAAGAAAGTTTCTTCTGGTTTCAAAGATGTTGTTTTAG
AATCTGTTTAAGGATAAGGATCTGGGGGATCCGGACCACCTTTGATTGTAAATAGTAATAATTACCACCC
TTATCTAATTATTTATTTAACTTATTTATTTATTTATTATACATATATACAAATCTAATAAAGTGAAAAT
CTCCCCCTTCACACTTCACATATGTTAGGCGTCATCCTGTGCTCCCGAGAACCAGTACCAGTACATCGCT
GTTTCGTTCGAGACTTGAGGTCTAGTTTTATACGTGAAGAGGTCAATGCCGCCGAGAGTAAAGCCACATT
TTGCGTACAAATTGCAGGCAGGTACATTGTTCGTTTGTGTCTCTAATCGTATGCCAAGGAGCTGTCTGCT
TAGTGCCCACTTTTTCGCAAATTCGATGAGACTGTGCGCGACTCCTTTGCCTCGGTGCGTGTGCGACACA
ACAATGTGTTCGATAGAGGCTAGATCGTTCCATGTTGAGTTGAGTTCAATCTTCCCGACAAGCTCTTGGT
CGATGAATGCGCCATAGCAAGCAGAGTCTTCATCAGAGTCATCATCCGAGATGTAATCCTTCCGGTAGGG
GCTCACACTTCTGGTAGATAGTTCAAAGCCTTGGTCGGATAGGTGCACATCGAACACTTCACGAACAATG
AAATGGTTCTCAGCATCCAATGTTTCCGCCACCTGCTCAGGGATCACCGAAATTTTCATATGAGAACCGT
TATCGATAACTAAAGCAGCAACTTCTTCTATAAAAATGGGTTAGTATGACAGTCATTTAAATAAGGAATT
TTTCAGTTGGCTTGGTTTCAATTCAATGTTCGTTTTTTTTTTTCTTGCTGTGTTTGTGTTTGTGTTGTCT
ATAGTTGTGTGCACTGAGCGTCGAAAAAAAAAATTCATAGTGAGCCGGGAAATCTGTATAGCCCAGATAA
CAACACAAGTCCAAACTAGAAACTCGTCAAACACCAAAAGCAATGTTGAATCAATTGCCTTGCACAAGTA
CACGTAGGAAAACATAAAACATTGCAATTTTGAATATTGAGCCTTTTGTCGTAACATTGATTGATAGGAT
TACTCACCGAATGGTTTTGAAACCACTGCCGACAGATCAATCAATCAATCAAAAAACGTGAACTTTGAAA
AAGGGGAAGAACAGATACATTGAAGTTAGCCATTTCCACTGATCGTCACAACATATCTGATAAATTACTT
TCAAAATTATAAGCTGATGTGTGTGTATTATTAATGTGACAGTAACATCCCAAACGAGAAATATTATGTC
GACAACAAAAAAGTTTGATCTGAATTGAAAATGAAGTTTTCCCACCCTACCCATTTGTCATATTGAAACC
AATCAACTGATTAATCAATCAATTAGAATTGAAGCTAAACTAAAACATACCACCGTCCATTTTGAATGAT
TATATTTTTTTAATATTAATATCGAGATAATGTTTCTAAGAAAGAAAGAAAACCAGGAGTGAAAATTAGA
AAAGGAAAGGAAAGGAAAAAAAGAAAAATCTGAAAATATATAAAAAAAAATTGTTTCGTTGGCAATAAAT
CTTGGTGAGAACAGCGACCGAAAGCAAATAAGAACAAAATATGAGTGTATTACGTTGAACAACTAATTAA
CGTGTGTGTATGGATCTTTTTTTCTTTTTTCTCTTTAACCGACTATAAACAACAAACATTTTTGGGCAGT
GCACACACTACTTAATATACACAGCATAAATTACACGATTAGAAACAAATTAGCTTATTAAAATAACCTA
ATCAAACCGAATATTTTATGGTATTATGAGTAAACTATATAATATAAATAGCACACACCCACAACAACAA
CAAAGGAAAACTAAAAGGTTTTTTCTTTTTGAAAAGATCGTTTTCTTTATTATTCTCTAGTTTTGACGCG
GCCGCCACCGCGGTGGAGCTCCAATTCGCCCTATAGTGAGTCGTATTACAATTCACTGGCCGTCGTTTTA
CAACGTCGTGACTGGGAAAACCCTGGCGTTACCCAACTTAATCGCCTTGCAGCACATCCCCCTTTCGCCA
GCTGGCGTAATAGCGAAGAGGCCCGCACCGATCGCCCTTCCCAACAGTTGCGCAGCCTGAATGGCGAATG
GAAATTGTAAGCGTTAATATTTTGTTAAAATTCGCGTTAAATTTTTGTTAAATCAGCTCATTTTTTAACC
AATAGGCCGAAATCGGCAAAATCCCTTATAAATCAAAAGAATAGACCGAGATAGGGT
[37 nt withheld, positions 3068-3104]
AAAGAACGTGGACTCCAACGTCAAAGG
[49 nt withheld, positions 3132-3180]
T
[91 nt withheld, positions 3182-3272]
G
[124 nt withheld, positions 3274-3397]
CAGGTGGCACTTTTCGGGGAAATGTGCGCGGAACCCCTATTTGTTTATTTTTCTAAATACATTCAAATAT
GTATCCGCTCATGAGACAATAACCCTGATAAATGCTTCAATAATATTGAAAAAGGAAGAGTATGAGTATT
CAACATTTCCGTGTCGCCCTTATTCCCTTTTTTGCGGCATTTTGCCTTCCTGTTTTTGCTCACCCAGAAA
CGCTGGTGAAAGTAAAAGATGCTGAAGATCAGTTGGGTGCACGAGTGGGTTACATCGAACTGGATCTCAA
CAGCGGTAAGATCCTTGAGAGTTTTCGCCCCGAAGAACGTTTTCCAATGATGAGCACTTTTAAAGTTCTG
CTATGTGGCGCGGTATTATCCCGTATTGACGCCGGGCAAGAGCAACTCGGTCGCCGCATACACTATTCTC
AGAATGACTTGGTTGAGTACTCACCAGTCACAGAAAAGCATCTTACGGATGGCATGACAGTAAGAGAATT
ATGCAGTGCTGCCATAACCATGAGTGATAACACTGCGGCCAACTTACTTCTGACAACGATCGGAGGACCG
AAGGAGCTAACCGCTTTTTTGCACAACATGGGGGATCATGTAACTCGCCTTGATCGTTGGGAACCGGAGC
TGAATGAAGCCATACCAAACGACGAGCGTGACACCACGATGCCTGTAGCAATGGCAACAACGTTGCGCAA
ACTATTAACTGGCGAACTACTTACTCTAGCTTCCCGGCAACAATTAATAGACTGGATGGAGGCGGATAAA
GTTGCAGGACCACTTCTGCGCTCGGCCCTTCCGGCTGGCTGGTTTATTGCTGATAAATCTGGAGCCGGTG
AGCGTGGGTCTCGCGGTATCATTGCAGCACTGGGGCCAGATGGTAAGCCCTCCCGTATCGTAGTTATCTA
CACGACGGGGAGTCAGGCAACTATGGATGAACGAAATAGACAGATCGCTGAGATAGGTGCCTCACTGATT
AAGCATTGGTAACTGTCAGACCAAGTTTACTCATATATACTTTAGATTGATTTAAAACTTCATTTTTAAT
TTAAAAGGATCTAGGTGAAGATCCTTTTTGATAATCTCATGACCAAAATCCCTTAACGTGAGTTTTCGTT
CCACTGAGCGTCAGACCCCGTAGAAAAGATCAAAGGATCTTCTTGAGATCCTTTTTTTCTGCGCGTAATC
TGCTGCTTGCAAACAAAAAAACCACCGCTACCAGCGGTGGTTTGTTTGCCGGATCAAGAGCTACCAACTC
TTTTTCCGAAGGTAACTGGCTTCAGCAGAGCGCAGATACCAAATACTGTTCTTCTAGTGTAGCCGTAGTT
AGGCCACCACTTCAAGAACTCTGTAGCACCGCCTACATACCTCGCTCTGCTAATCCTGTTACCAGTGGCT
GCTGCCAGTGGCGATAAGTCGTGTCTTACCGGGTTGGACTCAAGACGATAGTTACCGGATAAGGCGCAGC
GGTCGGGCTGAACGGGGGGTTCGTGCACACAGCCCAGCTTGGAGCGAACGACCTACACCGAACTGAGATA
CCTACAGCGTGAGCTATGAGAAAGCGCCACGCTTCCCGAAGGGAGAAAGGCGGACAGGTATCCGGTAAGC
GGCAGGGTCGGAACAGGAGAGCGCACGAGGGAGCTTCCAGGGGGAAACGCCTGGTATCTTTATAGTCCTG
TCGGGTTTCGCCACCTCTGACTTGAGCGTCGATTTTTGTGATGCTCGTCAGGGGGGCGGAGCCTATGGAA
AAACGCCAGCAACGCGGCCTTTTTACGGTTCCTGGCCTTTTGCTGGCCTTTTGCTCACATGTTCTTTCCT
GCGTTATCCCCTGATTCTGTGGATAACCGTATTACCGCCTTTGAGTGAGCTGATACCGCTCGCCGCAGCC
GAACGACCGAGCGCAGCGAGTCAGTGAGCGAGGAAGCGGAAGAGCGCCCAATACGCAAACCGCCTCTCCC
CGCGCGTTGGCCGATTCATTAATGCAGCTGGCACGACAGGTTTCCCGACTGGAAAGCGGGCAGTGAGCGC
AACGCAATTAATGTGAGTTAGCTCACTCATTAGGCACCCCAGGCTTTACACTTTATGCTTCCGGCTCGTA
TGTTGTGTGGAATTGTGAGCGGATAACAATTTCACACAGGAAACAGCTATGACCATGATTACGCCAAGCT
CGAAATTAACCCTCACTAAAGGGAACAAAAGCTGGTACCGGGCCCCCCCTCGAGCTATTAAGATCACCAG
CCTCGTTTATAATAAACTTAGTCTAATATTTCTTTTGGACCAAAATAGAAACTGTTCTCAGGTGGCAAAA
AACAGCTTAAAGTCTGTGTTAAAAAAAGATCTCGGCTATGCCAATCAAAAAGGAGTGACATTATTATGTA
AAAGAAGAAATGTTGTAATTCCGCGAAACAACAATTTTAATGCTTACTGTGCCGCCACCAATATCCTATG
GCCAAGGGGCCTTTAAACATGCCACGGAAATATACAGTCAAAGTAAACCTACTATGTCTTTAGAGCCTTC
AGGATCAATTGTTTTTAAATGAATGACTGCAAAACTAGAAAAGTAGCCTCTTACATAAGCAAGTCATTTG
TACACCGAGAGTTTAGTAACCAGTGAAGCAAGTATATCTGGCAAACCTGAAACTTATCTGTGAATTATAA
AGCTCATAAGTAAAAAGTGTAGAAAAGAAGATAAGGCAGACCAAATACAAATTTGCAACAGTACAACGAA
TATTTCAGCGTCAAAACTAGAGAATAATAAAGAAAACGATCTTTTCAAAAAGAAAAAACCTTTTAGTTTT
CCTTTGTTGTTGTTGTGGGTGTGTGCTATTTATATTATATAGTTTACTCATAATACCATAAAATATTCGG
TTTGATTAGGTTATTTTAATAAGCTAATTTGTTTCTAATCGTGTAATTTATGCTGTGTATATTAAGTAGT
GTGTGCACTGCCCAAAAATGTTTGTTGTTTATAGTCGGTTAAAGAGAAAAAAGAAAAAAAGATCCATACA
CACACGTTAATTAGTTGTTCAACGTAATACACTCATATTTTGTTCTTATTTGCTTTCGGTCGCTGTTCTC
ACCAAGATTTATTGCCAACGAAACAATTTTTTTTTATATATTTTCAGATTTTTCTTTTTTTCCTTTCCTT
TCCTTTTCTAATTTTCACTCCTGGTTTTCTTTCTTTCTTAGAAACATTATCTCGATATTAATATTAAAAA
AATATAATCATTCAAAAAGCTTAAAATGGAAGATGCTAAGAACATCAAGAAAGGTCCAGCTCCATTCTAC
CCATTGGAAGATGGTACTGCTGGTGAACAATTGCACAAAGCTATGAAAAGATACGCTTTGGTTCCAGGTA
CTATTGCTTTCACTGATGCTCACATTGAAGTTGATATCACTTACGCTGAATACTTTGAAATGTCTGTCAG
ATTGGCTGAAGCTATGAAAAGATACGGTTTGAACACCAACCACAGAATTGTTGTTTGTAGTGAAAACTCT
TTGCAATTCTTCATGCCAGTTTTGGGTGCTTTGTTCATTGGTGTTGCTGTTGCTCCAGCTAACGATATTT
ACAACGAAAGAGAATTGTTGAACTCCATGGGTATTTCTCAACCAACTGTTGTTTTCGTTTCTAAGAAAGG
TTTGCAAAAGATCTTGAACGTTCAAAAGAAATTGCCAATTATTCAAAAGATCATCATCATGGATTCTAAA
ACTGATTACCAAGGTTTCCAATCTATGTACACTTTCGTTACTTCTCACTTGCCACCAGGTTTCAACGAAT
ACGATTTCGTTCCAGAATCTTTTGACAGAGACAAAACCATTGCTTTGATTATGAACTCTTCTGGTTCTAC
TGGTTTGCCAAAAGGTGTTGCTTTGCCACACAGAGCTTTGTGTGTTAGATTCTCTCACGCTAGAGATCCA
ATTTTCGGTAACCAAATCATTCCAGATACTGCTATTTTGTCTGTTGTTCCATTCCACCACGGTTTCGGTA
TGTTCACTACTTTGGGTTACTTGATTTGTGGTTTCAGAGTTGTTTTGATGTACAGATTCGAAGAAGAATT
GTTCTTGAGATCTTTGCAAGATTACAAGATTCAAACTGCTTTGTTGGTTCCAACTTTGTTCTCTTTCTTG
GCTAAATCTACTTTGATTGATAAATACGATTTGTCTAACTTGCACGAAATTGCTTCTGGTGGTGCTCCAT
TGTCTAAAGAAGTTGGTGAAGCTGTTGCTAAAAGATTCCACTTGCCAGGTATTAGACAAGGTTACGGTTT
GACTGAAACCACTTCTGCTATTTTGATCACTCCAGAAGGTGATGACAAACCAGGTGCTGTTGGTAAAGTT
GTTCCATTCTTTGAAGCTAAAGTTGTTGATTTGGATACTGGTAAAACTTTGGGTGTTAACCAAAGAGGTG
AATTGTGTGTTAGAGGTCCAATGATCATGTCTGGTTACGTTAACAACCCAGAAGCTACCAACGCTTTGAT
TGATAAAGATGGTTGGTTACACTCTGGTGATATTGCTTACTGGGATGAAGATGAACACTTCTTCATTGTT
GACAGATTGAAATCTTTGATCAAATACAAAGGTTACCAAGTTGCTCCAGCTGAATTGGAATCTATCTTGT
TGCAACACCCAAACATTTTTGATGCTGGTGTTGCTGGTTTGCCAGATGATGATGCTGGTGAATTGCCAGC
TGCTGTTGTTGTTTTGGAACACGGTAAAACCATGACTGAAAAAGAAATTGTTGATTACGTTGCTTCTCAA
GTTACCACTGCTAAGAAATTGAGAGGTGGTGTTGTTTTCGTTGATGAAGTTCCAAAAGGTTTGACTGGTA
AATTGGATGCTAGAAAGATCAGAGAAATTTTGATCAAAGCTAAGAAAGGTGGTAAAATTGCTGTATAGGC
TAGCGTCCCTATTTATTTTTTTATAGTTATGTTAGTATTAAGAACGTTATTTATATTTCAAATT
Features (pLannotate 1.2.2; 19 found; start..end, strand, type, name):
     26..328     +  CDS            RPS1B (fragment): RS3A2_YEAST - Also known as PLC2, RPS10B. Experimental evidence at protein level: Swiss-Prot protein existence level 1. Component of the ribosome, a large ribonucleoprotein complex responsible for the synthesis of proteins in the cell. The small ribosomal subunit (SSU) binds messenger RNAs (mRNAs) and translates the encoded message by selecting cognate aminoacyl-transfer RNA (tRNA) molecules. The large subunit (LSU) contains the ribosomal catalytic site termed the peptidyl transferase center (PTC), which catalyzes the formation of peptide bonds, thereby polymerizing the amino acids delivered b
    384..848     +  CDS            RPS1 (fragment): RS3A_KLULA - Experimental evidence at protein level: Swiss-Prot protein existence level 1. From Kluyveromyces lactis (strain ATCC 8585 / CBS 2359 / DSM 70799 / NBRC 1267 / NRRL Y-1140 / WM37) (Yeast) (Candida sphaerica).
    933..949     +  promoter       copia promoter (fragment): strong promoter from the Drosophila transposable element copia (Sinclair et al., 1986)
   1008..1529    -  CDS            sat-1: STA_ECOLX - Protein inferred from homology: Swiss-Prot protein existence level 3. Involved in resistance to streptothricin, a broad-spectrum antibiotic produced by streptomycetes (PubMed:1850404). Detoxifies streptothricin via acetylation of the beta amino group of the first beta-lysyl moiety of streptothricin (By similarity). From Escherichia coli.
   2728..2751    -  misc_feature   MCS (fragment): pBluescript multiple cloning site
   2760..2778    -  promoter       T7 promoter: promoter for bacteriophage T7 RNA polymerase
   2781..2938    +  CDS            lacZα (fragment): LacZα fragment of β-galactosidase; lacZ fragment
   2969..3397    -  rep_origin     f1 ori (sequence partly withheld): f1 bacteriophage origin of replication; arrow indicates direction of (+) strand synthesis
   3424..3528    +  promoter       AmpR promoter: bla
   3529..4389    +  CDS            AmpR: β-lactamase; bla; confers resistance to ampicillin, carbenicillin, and related antibiotics
   4560..5148    +  rep_origin     ori: high-copy-number ColE1/pMB1/pBR322/pUC origin of replication
   5331..5423    +  CDS            lacI (fragment): lac repressor; lacI; The lac repressor binds to the lac operator to inhibit transcription in E. coli. This inhibition can be relieved by adding lactose or isopropyl-β-D-thiogalactopyranoside (IPTG).
   5436..5457    +  protein_bind   CAP binding site: CAP binding activates transcription in the presence of cAMP. E. coli catabolite activator protein
   5472..5502    +  promoter       lac promoter: promoter for the E. coli lac operon
   5510..5526    +  protein_bind   lac operator: The lac repressor binds to the lac operator to inhibit transcription in E. coli. This inhibition can be relieved by adding lactose or isopropyl-β-D-thiogalactopyranoside (IPTG). lac repressor encoded by lacI
   5571..5589    +  promoter       T3 promoter: promoter for bacteriophage T3 RNA polymerase
   5601..5621    -  misc_feature   MCS (fragment): pBluescript multiple cloning site
   6643..8283    +  CDS            LUCI_PHOPY: Experimental evidence at protein level: Swiss-Prot protein existence level 1. Produces green light with a wavelength of 562 nm. From Photinus pyralis (Common eastern firefly) (Lampyris pyralis).
   8302..8361    +  terminator     CYC1 terminator (fragment): S. cerevisiae CYC1; transcription terminator for CYC1
