[The description below was written by a language model from this plasmid's Addgene catalogue record and pLannotate feature annotations shown in this document.]
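Description:
pDS1928 is a pBluescript-based expression plasmid for the pathogenic yeast Candida albicans, carrying a synthetic, red-shifted firefly luciferase for bioluminescence work. It is propagated in E. coli as a high-copy plasmid through the ColE1/pUC-type origin and selected with ampicillin via the bla gene. The usual pBluescript remnants are also annotated: an f1 origin, lac promoter/operator and lacZα fragments, and flanking T3 and T7 promoters with portions of the multiple cloning site. No fungal replication origin appears in the feature table.

The payload comprises two cassettes, both recorded as driven by the ACT1 promoter. The first is the luciferase insert of about 1.65 kb, cloned between KpnI and PstI. Automated annotation identifies it by homology to Photinus pyralis luciferase and places a fragment of the S. cerevisiae CYC1 terminator immediately downstream. The ACT1 promoter itself is not annotated, but the unannotated roughly 1 kb between the T3-side MCS and the luciferase coding sequence is where it would be expected. The second cassette is SAT1, a dominant marker encoding streptothricin acetyltransferase, which confers nourseothricin resistance and so allows selection in prototrophic or clinical C. albicans strains without auxotrophic markers. It lies on the opposite strand.

The table also shows two fragments with homology to yeast ribosomal protein S1/S3A genes. These may represent a C. albicans genomic segment serving as an integration target, though the record does not state this. The very short copia promoter hit is probably spurious. According to the associated publication title, the construct is intended for in vivo bioluminescence imaging of C. albicans, where red-shifted emission generally penetrates host tissue better than the native green-yellow light.
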