Addgene plasmid #167284: pDS1928
Purpose: Expression plasmid for Candida albicans containing a red-shifted luciferase
Depositing lab: Dominique Sanglard. Depositing organization: Universite de Lausanne (UNIL). Publication: Red-Shifted Firefly Luciferase Optimized for Candida albicans In vivo Bioluminescence Imaging. Dorsaz S, Coste AT, Sanglard D. Front Microbiol. 2017 Aug 3;8:1478. doi: 10.3389/fmicb.2017.01478. eCollection 2017. PubMed 28824601.
Backbone
  Vector backbone: pBluescript
  Selectable markers: Nourseothricin
Growth in bacteria
  Bacterial resistance: Ampicillin, 100 μg/mL
  Growth temperature: 37°C
  Growth strain: DH5alpha
  Copy number: High Copy
Gene/Insert 1
  Gene/Insert name: red shifted luciferase
  Species: Synthetic
  Insert size (bp): 1653
  Promoter: ACT1
  Cloning method: Restriction Enzyme; 5′ cloning site KpnI (not destroyed); 3′ cloning site PstI (not destroyed)
  Sequencing primers: 5′ AATTAACCCTCACTAAAGGG; 3′ CGTTCTTAATACTAACATAACT
Gene/Insert 2
  Gene/Insert name: SAT1 (alt name: dominant marker)
  Insert size (bp): 1828
  Promoter: ACT1
  Cloning method: Restriction Enzyme; 5′ cloning site BamHI (destroyed during cloning); 3′ cloning site NotI (not destroyed)
  Sequencing primers: 5′ TTTAAGGATAATGATCTGGG; 3′ CGACTCACTATAGGGCGAAT
Terms and licenses: Academic/Nonprofit Terms; Industry Terms: Not Available to Industry
How to cite: pDS1928 was a gift from Dominique Sanglard (Addgene plasmid # 167284 ; http://n2t.net/addgene:167284 ; RRID:Addgene_167284)
